Addgene plasmid #202262: pBC135
Purpose: Level 2 for strain-specific barcode DNA tag with bc162 through Tn7 bacterial insertion, Kanamycin selectable marker and tagBFP fluorescent marker
Depositing lab: Paul Schulze-Lefert. Depositing organization: Max Planck Institute for Plant Breeding Research. Publication: Chromosomal barcodes for simultaneous tracking of near-isogenic bacterial strains in plant microbiota. Ordon J, Thouin J, Nakano RT, Ma KW, Zhang P, Huettel B, Garrido-Oter R, Schulze-Lefert P. Nat Microbiol. 2024 Apr;9(4):1117-1129. doi: 10.1038/s41564-024-01619-8. Epub 2024 Mar 19. PubMed 38503974.
Backbone
  Vector backbone: pBCC101
  Vector type: Bacterial Expression
  Selectable markers: Kanamycin
Growth in bacteria
  Bacterial resistance: Kan + DAP
  Growth temperature: 37°C
  Growth strain: E.coli BW29427
  Growth instructions: Requires media that contains DAP. A supplement
  Copy number: Low Copy
Gene/Insert
  Gene/Insert name: bc162
  Species: Synthetic
  Cloning method: Restriction Enzyme; 5′ cloning site unknown (unknown if destroyed)
Terms and licenses: Academic/Nonprofit Terms; Industry Terms: Not Available to Industry
Depositor comments: This plasmid can be transformed into E. coli BW29427 supplemented with 50 µg/mL of diaminopimelic acid (DAP) or any Pir1 strain. Please visit https://doi.org/10.1101/2023.04.20.537712 for bioRxiv preprint.
How to cite: pBC135 was a gift from Paul Schulze-Lefert (Addgene plasmid # 202262 ; http://n2t.net/addgene:202262 ; RRID:Addgene_202262)
