[The description below was written by a language model from this plasmid's Addgene catalogue record and pLannotate feature annotations shown in this document.]
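Description:
pBC135 is a Level 2 modular-cloning assembly built on the pBCC101 backbone, designed as a conjugative suicide delivery vector that inserts a strain-specific DNA barcode (synthetic tag bc162) into bacterial chromosomes by Tn7 transposition. It replicates from the R6K γ origin, which depends on the pi initiator protein, so it is maintained at low copy only in pir-expressing E. coli such as the diaminopimelic acid-auxotrophic donor strain BW29427. An incP oriT allows mobilisation into recipient bacteria, where the plasmid cannot replicate. The backbone outside the transposon ends carries an aphA1 kanamycin resistance gene and a sacB cassette with its native promoter, which confers sucrose sensitivity and can serve to counter-select cells retaining the vector.

The mini-Tn7 cargo lies between the Tn7R and Tn7L ends. It includes TagBFP driven by a tac promoter with a lac operator and followed by a lambda t0 terminator, giving a blue fluorescent marker for tagged strains. It also includes an FRT-flanked cassette annotated as a bar (phosphinothricin acetyltransferase) gene between a NOS promoter and NOS terminator; the FRT sites would permit FLP-mediated excision of this cassette after integration. Additional lambda t0 and rrnB T1 terminators insulate the cargo. The catalogue describes kanamycin as the selectable marker, yet the only kanamycin gene annotated sits in the backbone while the marker within the transposon is annotated as bar, a discrepancy the record does not resolve. The bc162 barcode itself is not annotated; its position is not stated, though an unannotated stretch precedes Tn7L. According to the associated publication title, such barcodes allow simultaneous tracking of near-isogenic bacterial strains in plant microbiota.
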