Features (pLannotate 1.2.2; 22 found; start..end, strand, type, name):
     85..284     -  mobile_element Tn7R (fragment): mini-Tn7 element (right end of the Tn7 transposon) Tn7
    308..402     +  terminator     lambda t0 terminator: transcription terminator from phage lambda
    412..441     +  CDS            CmR (fragment): chloramphenicol acetyltransferase confers resistance to chloramphenicol
    504..590     +  terminator     rrnB T1 terminator: Escherichia coli rrnB; transcription terminator T1 from the E. coli rrnB gene
    623..670     -  protein_bind   FRT: FLP-mediated recombination occurs in the 8-bp core sequence TCTAGAAA (Turan and Bode, 2011). FLP recombinase from the Saccharomyces cerevisiae 2μ plasmid
    681..933     -  terminator     NOS terminator: nopaline synthase terminator and poly(A) signal
    956..1504    -  CDS            bar: PAT_STRHY - Experimental evidence at protein level: Swiss-Prot protein existence level 1. Inactivates phosphinothricin (PPT) by transfer of an acetyl group from acetyl CoA. Can also acetylate demethylphosphinothricin but not PTT or glutamate. This enzyme is an effector of phosphinothricin tripeptide (PTT or bialaphos) resistance. From Streptomyces hygroscopicus. Introduced by genetic manipulation and expressed in glufosinate-tolerant maize by Dekalb Genetics.
   1546..1725    -  promoter       NOS promoter: nopaline synthase promoter
   1803..1836    -  protein_bind   FRT (minimal): supports FLP-mediated excision but not integration (Turan and Bode, 2011) FLP recombinase from the Saccharomyces cerevisiae 2μ plasmid
   1878..1906    +  promoter       tac promoter: strong E. coli promoter; hybrid between the trp and lac UV5 promoters
   1914..1930    +  protein_bind   lac operator: The lac repressor binds to the lac operator to inhibit transcription in E. coli. This inhibition can be relieved by adding lactose or isopropyl-β-D-thiogalactopyranoside (IPTG). lac repressor encoded by lacI
   1953..2651    +  CDS            TagBFP: TagBFP is a basic (constitutively fluorescent) blue fluorescent protein published in 2008, derived from Entacmaea quadricolor. It is reported to be a very rapidly-maturing monomer with very low acid sensitivity.
   2671..2765    +  terminator     lambda t0 terminator: transcription terminator from phage lambda
   3200..3365    -  mobile_element Tn7L: mini-Tn7 element (left end of the Tn7 transposon) Tn7
   3408..3853    +  promoter       sacB promoter: sacR; sacB promoter and control region
   3854..5275    +  CDS            SacB: secreted levansucrase that renders bacterial growth sensitive to sucrose; Bacillus subtilis sacB; negative selection marker
   5323..5347    +  CDS            lacZα (fragment): LacZα fragment of β-galactosidase; lacZ fragment
   5358..5452    +  terminator     lambda t0 terminator: transcription terminator from phage lambda
   5584..6396    +  CDS            aphA1: KKA1_ECOLX - Also known as nptI. Protein inferred from homology: Swiss-Prot protein existence level 3. Resistance to kanamycin and structurally-related aminoglycosides, including amikacin. From Escherichia coli.
   6566..6674    +  oriT           oriT: incP origin of transfer
   6685..7073    +  rep_origin     R6K γ ori: γ replication origin from E. coli plasmid R6K; requires the R6K initiator protein pi for replication
   7104..7190    -  terminator     rrnB T1 terminator: Escherichia coli rrnB; transcription terminator T1 from the E. coli rrnB gene
>Addgene plasmid #202262 | pBC135 | addgene full sequence | sequence record 418932 | Addgene NGS Result
TTAATTAAAGCGGATAACAATTTCACACAGGAGGCCGCCTAGGCCGCGGCCGCGCGAATTTGCCGAATTC
GGATCCGGAGGGAGTGTGGGCGGACAATAAAGTCTTAAACTGAACAAAATAGATCTAAACTATGACAATA
AAGTCTTAAACTAGACAGAATAGTTGTAAACTGAAATCAGTCCAGTTATGCTGTGAAAAAGCATACTGGA
CTTTTGTTATGGCTAAAGCAAACTCTTCATTTTCTGAAGTGCAAATTGCCCGTCGTATTAAAGAGGGGCG
TGGCGCTGCAAGAATTCAAGCTTGGAGGACTCCTGTTGATAGATCCAGTAATGACCTCAGAACTCCATCT
GGATTTGTTCAGAACGCTCGGTTGCCGCCGGGCGTTTTTTATTGGTGAGAATCCAAGCTAGACTGCGATG
AGTGGCAGGGCGGGGCGTAATTTCTTAAGGCAGTTATTGGTGCCCTTAAACGCCTGGGGTAATGACTCTC
TAGCTTGAGGCATCAAATAAAACGAAAGGCTCAGTCGAAAGACTGGGCCTTTCGTTTTATCTGTTGTTTG
TCGGTGAACGCTCTCCTGAGTAGGACAAATCCGCCCGCCGCTGCAAGAATTCAAGCTTGGAGGAAGTTCC
TATACTTTCTAGAGAATAGGAACTTCGGAATAGGAACTTCAATGCCGGTCGATCTAGTAACATAGATGAC
ACCGCGCGCGATAATTTATCCTAGTTTGCGCGCTATATTTTGTTTTCTATCGCGTATTAAATGTATAATT
GCGGGACTCTAATCATAAAAACCCATCTCATAAATAACGTCATGCATTACATGTTAATTATTACATGCTT
AACGTAATTCAACAGAAATTATATGATAATCATCGCAAGACCGGCAACAGGATTCAATCTTAAGAAACTT
TATTGCCAAATGTTTGAACGATCTGCTTGACTCTAGGGGTCATCAGATTTCGGTGACGGGCAGGACCGGA
CGGGGCGGCACCGGCAGGCTGAAGTCCAGCTGCCAGAAACCCACGTCATGCCAGTTCCCGTGCTTGAAGC
CGGCCGCCCGCAGCATGCCGCGGGGGGCATATCCGAGCGCCTCGTGCATGCGCACGCTCGGGTCGTTGGG
CAGCCCGATGACAGCGACCACGCTCTTGAAGCCCTGTGCCTCCAGGGACTTCAGCAGGTGGGTGTAGAGC
GTGGAGCCCAGTCCCGTCCGCTGGTGGCGGGGGGAGACGTACACGGTCGACTCGGCCGTCCAGTCGTAGG
CGTTGCGTGCCTTCCAGGGACCCGCGTAGGCGATGCCGGCGACCTCGCCGTCCACCTCGGCGACGAGCCA
GGGATAGCGCTCCCGCAGACGGACGAGGTCGTCCGTCCACTCCTGCGGTTCCTGCGGCTCGGTACGGAAG
TTGACCGTGCTTGTCTCGATGTAGTGGTTGACGATGGTGCAGACCGCCGGCATGTCCGCCTCGGTGGCAC
GGCGGATGTCGGCCGGGCGTCGTTCTGGGCTCATGGTAGATCCCCTCGATCGAGTTGAGAGTGAATATGA
GACTCTAATTGGATACCGAGGGGAATTTATGGAACGTCAGTGGAGCATTTTTGACAAGAAATATTTGCTA
GCTGATAGTGACCTTAGGCGACTTTTGAACGCGCAATAATGGTTTCTGACGTATGTGCTTAGCTCATTAA
ACTCCAGAAACCCGCGGCTCAGTGGCTCCTTCAACGTTGCGGTTCTGTCAGTTCCAAACGTAAAACGGCT
TGTCCCGCGTCATCGGCGGGGGTCATAACGTGACTCCCTTAATTCTCAGCTTGAAGTTCCTATACTTTCT
AGAGAATAGGAACTTCGGAATAGGTACTTCCGCTACTAGAATTCGAGCGGGGAATTCTTGACAATTAATC
ATCGGCTCGTATAATGTGTGGAATTGTGAGCGGATAACAATTTTCACACAGGAAACAGCTAAATGTCTGA
ATTGATTAAAGAGAATATGCATATGAAGTTGTATATGGAAGGTACTGTTGATAACCACCATTTTAAATGT
ACATCTGAGGGAGAAGGTAAGCCTTACGAAGGTACTCAAACAATGCGTATTAAAGTAGTTGAGGGAGGTC
CTTTACCATTCGCTTTTGACATATTGGCAACTTCATTCTTATATGGATCTAAGACATTTATTAACCATAC
TCAAGGTATACCAGATTTCTTTAAACAATCATTTCCTGAAGGATTCACATGGGAGAGAGTAACAACTTAT
GAAGATGGTGGAGTTTTGACTGCTACTCAGGATACATCTTTACAAGACGGTTGTTTGATTTATAATGTTA
AGATTCGTGGAGTAAACTTCACTTCTAATGGTCCAGTTATGCAGAAGAAAACATTGGGATGGGAGGCATT
CACTGAGACATTATACCCTGCTGATGGTGGATTGGAAGGTCGTAACGACATGGCATTGAAATTAGTAGGA
GGTTCACACTTGATAGCTAATATTAAGACTACATATCGTTCTAAGAAACCAGCTAAAAACTTGAAAATGC
CTGGTGTTTACTATGTTGATTATCGTTTAGAAAGAATTAAGGAAGCAAATAACGAAACTTACGTTGAGCA
ACATGAAGTAGCTGTTGCACGTTATTGTGACTTGCCTTCTAAGTTAGGACACAAATTGAACGCTTAATTA
GCTGAGCTTGGACTCCTGTTGATAGATCCAGTAATGACCTCAGAACTCCATCTGGATTTGTTCAGAACGC
TCGGTTGCCGCCGGGCGTTTTTTATTGGTGAGAATCTCCCGCTTTACGAATTCCCATGGGGAGCATGCGG
AGTTACGTCATCCCCACCTTCCGCTGCGTTCTTCATCGATGCCCGCTTAGTGATATGCTTAAAACTCCAA
GCACAGCCTTCTCCCCAATGGGTCTGACGTTTCACTTCCAGCCTTGCGGTTACATTAAGTACAACTGAGC
GAGTTCTCGAATCTAGCATTAATGAACACCTAACGTAGCTATATAGGACACAGTTGCATTGGTCCTGGTT
GTCCCTCATTAGGTGATCCGACATTAATGCCTACAACCGTCGGCTGACGTCAAGCGTTTCGCATGGGGAT
GCTGGTTGTCATTGCCCCTCCTTCCTCTAAGTGATAAGGTTACTTCCTCTAAATGACCAAGCAGGGTATC
TAATCCTGTTAACGCTCGCTCAGAGAATTCGCATGCGGAGTCGAGGGAGAACCAGATAAGTGAAATCTAG
TTCCAAACTATTTTGTCATTTTTAATTTTCGTATTAGCTTACGACGCTACACCCAGTTCCCATCTATTTT
GTCACTCTTCCCTAAATAATCCTTAAAAACTCCATTTCCACCCCTCCCAGTTCCCAACTATTTTGTCCGC
CCACACGCTGAGCGAATTCCACGCTTGTGGAATTCCTCGAGGGAGTTCACATATACCTGCCGTTCACTAT
TATTTAGTGAAATGAGATATTATGATATTTTCTGAATTGTGATTAAAAAGGCAACTTTATGCCCATGCAA
CAGAAACTATAAAAAATACAGAGAATGAAAAGAAACAGATAGATTTTTTAGTTCTTTAGGCCCGTAGTCT
GCAAATCCTTTTATGATTTTCTATCAAACAAAAGAGGAAAATAGACCAGTTGCAATCCAAACGAGAGTCT
AATAGAATGAGGTCGAAAAGTAAATCGCGCGGGTTTGTTACTGATAAAGCAGGCAAGACCTAAAATGTGT
AAAGGGCAAAGTGTATACTTTGGCGTCACCCCTTACATATTTTAGGTCTTTTTTTATTGTGCGTAACTAA
CTTGCCATCTTCAAACAGGAGGGCTGGAAGAAGCAGACCGCTAACACAGTACATAAAAAAGGAGACATGA
ACGATGAACATCAAAAAGTTTGCAAAACAAGCAACAGTATTAACCTTTACTACCGCACTGCTGGCAGGAG
GCGCAACTCAAGCGTTTGCGAAAGAAACGAACCAAAAGCCATATAAGGAAACATACGGCATTTCCCATAT
TACACGCCATGATATGCTGCAAATCCCTGAACAGCAAAAAAATGAAAAATATCAAGTTCCTGAATTCGAT
TCGTCCACAATTAAAAATATCTCTTCTGCAAAAGGCCTGGACGTTTGGGACAGCTGGCCATTACAAAACG
CTGACGGCACTGTCGCAAACTATCACGGCTACCACATCGTCTTTGCATTAGCCGGAGATCCTAAAAATGC
GGATGACACATCGATTTACATGTTCTATCAAAAAGTCGGCGAAACTTCTATTGACAGCTGGAAAAACGCT
GGCCGCGTCTTTAAAGACAGCGACAAATTCGATGCAAATGATTCTATCCTAAAAGACCAAACACAAGAAT
GGTCAGGTTCAGCCACATTTACATCTGACGGAAAAATCCGTTTATTCTACACTGATTTCTCCGGTAAACA
TTACGGCAAACAAACACTGACAACTGCACAAGTTAACGTATCAGCATCAGACAGCTCTTTGAACATCAAC
GGTGTAGAGGATTATAAATCAATCTTTGACGGTGACGGAAAAACGTATCAAAATGTACAGCAGTTCATCG
ATGAAGGCAACTACAGCTCAGGCGACAACCATACGCTGAGAGATCCTCACTACGTAGAAGATAAAGGCCA
CAAATACTTAGTATTTGAAGCAAACACTGGAACTGAAGATGGCTACCAAGGCGAAGAATCTTTATTTAAC
AAAGCATACTATGGCAAAAGCACATCATTCTTCCGTCAAGAAAGTCAAAAACTTCTGCAAAGCGATAAAA
AACGCACGGCTGAGTTAGCAAACGGCGCTCTCGGTATGATTGAGCTAAACGATGATTACACACTGAAAAA
AGTGATGAAACCGCTGATTGCATCTAACACAGTAACAGATGAAATTGAACGCGCGAACGTCTTTAAAATG
AACGGCAAATGGTACCTGTTCACTGACTCCCGCGGATCAAAAATGACGATTGACGGCATTACGTCTAACG
ATATTTACATGCTTGGTTATGTTTCTAATTCTTTAACTGGCCCATACAAGCCGCTGAACAAAACTGGCCT
TGTGTTAAAAATGGATCTTGATCCTAACGATGTAACCTTTACTTACTCACACTTCGCTGTACCTCAAGCG
AAAGGAAACAATGTCGTGATTACAAGCTATATGACAAACAGAGGATTCTACGCAGACAAACAATCAACGT
TTGCGCCAAGCTTCCTGCTGAACATCAAAGGCAAGAAAACATCTGTTGTCAAAGACAGCATCCTTGAACA
AGGACAATTAACAGTTAACAAATAAATTCGCTGAGCGAGGATGCACATGTGACCGAGGGAAGCTTGCGGC
CGCGTCGTGACTGGGAAAACCCTGGCGACTAGTCTTGGACTCCTGTTGATAGATCCAGTAATGACCTCAG
AACTCCATCTGGATTTGTTCAGAACGCTCGGTTGCCGCCGGGCGTTTTTTATTGGTGAGAATCCAGGGGT
CCCCAATAATTACGATTTAAATTTGTGTCTCAAAATCTCTGATGTTACATTGCACAAGATAAAAATATAT
CATCATGAACAATAAAACTGTCTGCTTACATAAACAGTAATACAAGGGGTGTTATGAGCCATATTCAGCG
TGAAACGAGCTGTAGCCGTCCGCGTCTGAACAGCAACATGGATGCGGATCTGTATGGCTATAAATGGGCG
CGTGATAACGTGGGTCAGAGCGGCGCGACCATTTATCGTCTGTATGGCAAACCGGATGCGCCGGAACTGT
TTCTGAAACATGGCAAAGGCAGCGTGGCGAACGATGTGACCGATGAAATGGTGCGTCTGAACTGGCTGAC
CGAATTTATGCCGCTGCCGACCATTAAACATTTTATTCGCACCCCGGATGATGCGTGGCTGCTGACCACC
GCGATTCCGGGCAAAACCGCGTTTCAGGTGCTGGAAGAATATCCGGATAGCGGCGAAAACATTGTGGATG
CGCTGGCCGTGTTTCTGCGTCGTCTGCATAGCATTCCGGTGTGCAACTGCCCGTTTAACAGCGATCGTGT
GTTTCGTCTGGCCCAGGCGCAGAGCCGTATGAACAACGGCCTGGTGGATGCGAGCGATTTTGATGATGAA
CGTAACGGCTGGCCGGTGGAACAGGTGTGGAAAGAAATGCATAAACTGCTGCCGTTTAGCCCGGATAGCG
TGGTGACCCACGGCGATTTTAGCCTGGATAACCTGATTTTCGATGAAGGCAAACTGATTGGCTGCATTGA
TGTGGGCCGTGTGGGCATTGCGGATCGTTATCAGGATCTGGCCATTCTGTGGAACTGCCTGGGCGAATTT
AGCCCGAGCCTGCAAAAACGTCTGTTTCAGAAATATGGCATTGATAATCCGGATATGAACAAACTGCAAT
TTCATCTGATGCTGGATGAATTTTTCTAATAATTAATTGGACCGCGGTCCGCGCGTTGTCCTTTTCCGCT
GCATAACCCTGCTTCGGGGTCATTATAGCGATTTTTTCGGTATATCCATCCTTTTTCGCACGATATACAG
GATTTTGCCAAAGGGTTCGTGTAGACTTTCCTTGGTGTATCCAACGGCGTCAGCCGGGCAGGATAGGTGA
AGTAGGCCCACCCGCGAGCGGGTGTTCCTTCTTCACTGTCCCTTATTCGCACCTGGCGGTGCTCAACGGG
AATCCTGCTCTGCGAGGCTGGCCGTAGGCCGGCCGATCTGAAGATCAGCAGTTCAACCTGTTGATAGTAC
GTACTAAGCTCTCATGTTTCACGTACTAAGCTCTCATGTTTAACGTACTAAGCTCTCATGTTTAACGAAC
TAAACCCTCATGGCTAACGTACTAAGCTCTCATGGCTAACGTACTAAGCTCTCATGTTTCACGTACTAAG
CTCTCATGTTTGAACAATAAAATTAATATAAATCAGCAACTTAAATAGCCTCTAAGGTTTTAAGTTTTAT
AAGAAAAAAAAGAATATATAAGGCTTTTAAAGCCTTTAAGGTTTAACGGTTGTGGACAACAAGCCAGGGA
TGTAACGCACTGAGAAGCCCTTAGAGCCTCTCAAAGCAATTTTGAGTGACACAGGAACACTTAACGGCTG
ACATGGGGCGCGCCCAGCTGTCTAGGGCGGCGGATTTGTCCTACTCAGGAGAGCGTTCACCGACAAACAA
CAGATAAAACGAAAGGCCCAGTCTTTCGACTGAGCCTTTCGTTTTATTTGATGCCT
